>Addgene plasmid #241472 | pMIHP-12495 HAT.OLLAS.NWS | addgene full sequence | sequence record 481840 | Addgene NGS Result
TTTTCCCAGTCACGACGTTGTAAAACGACGGCGCAAGGAATGGTGCATGCAAGGAGATGGCGCCCAACAG
TCCCCCGGCCACGGGGCCTGCCACCATACCCACGCCGAAACAAGCGCTCATGAGCCCGAAGTGGCGAGCC
CGATCTTCCCCATCGGTGATGTCGGCGATATAGGCGCCAGCAACCGCACCTGTGGCGCCGGTGATGCCGG
CCACGATGCGTCCGGCGTAGAGGCGATTAGTCCAATTTGTTAAAGACAGGATATCAGTGGTCCAGGCTCT
AGTTTTGACTCAACAATATCACCAGCTGAAGCCTATAGAGTACGAGCCATAGATAAAATAAAAGATTTTA
TTTAGTCTCCAGAAAAAGGGGGGAATGAAAGACCCCACCTGTAGGTTTGGCAAGCTAGCTTAAGTAACGC
CATTTTGCAAGGCATGGAAAATACATAACTGAGAATAGAGAAGTTCAGATCAAGGTTAGGAACAGAGAGA
CAGCAGAATATGGGCCAAACAGGATATCTGTGGTAAGCAGTTCCTGCCCCGGCTCAGGGCCAAGAACAGA
TGGTCCCCAGATGCGGTCCCGCCCTCAGCAGTTTCTAGAGAACCATCAGATGTTTCCAGGGTGCCCCAAG
GACCTGAAATGACCCTGTGCCTTATTTGAACTAACCAATCAGTTCGCTTCTCGCTTCTGTTCGCGCGCTT
CTGCTCCCCGAGCTCAATAAAAGAGCCCACAACCCCTCACTCGGCGCGCCAGTCCTCCGATAGACTGCGT
CGCCCGGGTACCCGTATTCCCAATAAAGCCTCTTGCTGTTTGCATCCGAATCGTGGACTCGCTGATCCTT
GGGAGGGTCTCCTCAGATTGATTGACTGCCCACCTCGGGGGTCTTTCATTTGGAGGTTCCACCGAGATTT
GGAGACCCCTGCCCAGGGACCACCGACCCCCCCGCCGGGAGGTAAGCTGGCCAGCGGTCGTTTCGTGTCT
GTCTCTGTCTTTGTGCGTGTTTGTGCCGGCATCTAATGTTTGCGCCTGCGTCTGTACTAGTTAGCTAACT
AGCTCTGTATCTGGCGGACCCGTGGTGGAACTGACGAGTTCTGAACACCCGGCCGCAACCCTGGGAGACG
TCCCAGGGACTTTGGGGGCCGTTTTTGTGGCCCGACCTGAGGAAGGGAGTCGATGTGGAATCCGACCCCG
TCAGGATATGTGGTTCTGGTAGGAGACGAGAACCTAAAACAGTTCCCGCCTCCGTCTGAATTTTTGCTTT
CGGTTTGGAACCGAAGCCGCGCGTCTTGTCTGCTGCAGCGCTGCAGCATCGTTCTGTGTTGTCTCTGTCT
GACTGTGTTTCTGTATTTGTCTGAAAATTAGGGCCAGACTGTTACCACTCCCTTAAGTTTGACCTTAGGT
CACTGGAAAGATGTCGAGCGGATCGCTCACAACCAGTCGGTAGATGTCAAGAAGAGACGTTGGGTTACCT
TCTGCTCTGCAGAATGGCCAACCTTTAACGTCGGATGGCCGCGAGACGGCACCTTTAACCGAGACCTCAT
CACCCAGGTTAAGATCAAGGTCTTTTCACCTGGCCCGCATGGACACCCAGACCAGGTCCCCTACATCGTG
ACCTGGGAAGCCTTGGCTTTTGACCCCCCTCCCTGGGTCAAGCCCTTTGTACACCCTAAGCCTCCGCCTC
CTCTTCCTCCATCCGCCCCGTCTCTCCCCCTTGAACCTCCTCGTTCGACCCCGCCTCGATCCTCCCTTTA
TCCAGCCCTCACTCCTTCTCTAGGCGCCGGAATTCCGAACAGTCTTCCGTAATAGAAGACACAAGGCTCG
AGCGGGATCAATTCCGCCCCCCCCCTAACGTTACTGGCCGAAGCCGCTTGGAATAAGGCCGGTGTGCGTT
TGTCTATATGTTATTTTCCACCATATTGCCGTCTTTTGGCAATGTGAGGGCCCGGAAACCTGGCCCTGTC
TTCTTGACGAGCATTCCTAGGGGTCTTTCCCCTCTCGCCAAAGGAATGCAAGGTCTGTTGAATGTCGTGA
AGGAAGCAGTTCCTCTGGAAGCTTCTTGAAGACAAACAACGTCTGTAGCGACCCTTTGCAGGCAGCGGAA
CCCCCCACCTGGCGACAGGTGCCTCTGCGGCCAAAAGCCACGTGTATAAGATACACCTGCAAAGGCGGCA
CAACCCCAGTGCCACGTTGTGAGTTGGATAGTTGTGGAAAGAGTCAAATGGCTCTCCTCAAGCGTATTCA
ACAAGGGGCTGAAGGATGCCCAGAAGGTACCCCATTGTATGGGATCTGATCTGGGGCCTCGGTGCACATG
CTTTACATGTGTTTAGTCGAGGTTAAAAAAACGTCTAGGCCCCCCGAACCACGGGGACGTGGTTTTCCTT
TGAAAAACACGATAATACCATGCCAGAGCCTTCTAAGTCTGCACCAGCCCCTAAGAAGGGATCTAAGAAA
GCCATCTCTAAGGCGCAGAAGAAGGATGGCAAGAAGCGCAAGCGCAGCCGCAAGGAGAGCTATTCGGTGT
ACGTGTACAAGGTGCTGAAGCAAGTGCACCCCGACACCGGCATCTCCTCCAAGGCCATGGGCATCATGAA
CTCGTTCGTGAACGACATCTTCGAGCGCATCGCGAGCGAGGCGTCCCGCCTGGCGCATTACAACAAGCGC
TCGACCATCACGTCCCGGGAGATCCAGACGGCCGTGCGCCTGCTGCTGCCCGGGGAGCTGGCCAAGCACG
CCGTGTCGGAGGGCACTAAGGCCGTCACCAAGTACACCAGCTCCAAGGACCCACCGGTCGCCACCGGATC
CACGGTCGCCACCATGGGCAAGGACCACCTGATCCACAACGTGCACAAGGAGTTCCACGCCCACGCCCAC
AACAAGGGAGGAGGCGGGGGAGGGAGCGGCTTCGCCAACGAGCTGGGCCCCAGGCTGATGGGCAAGTGCG
GAGGAGGCGGGGGAGGGAACTGGTCCCACCCCCAATTCGAGAAAGGCATGCTGATGGTGTAAGCGGCCGC
GACTCTAGAGTCGACCTGCAGGCATGCAAGCTTCAGGTAGCCGGCTAACGTTAACAACCGGTACCTCTAG
AACTATAGCTAGCATGCGCAAATTTAAAGCGCTGATATCGATAAAATAAAAGATTTTATTTAGTCTCCAG
AAAAAGGGGGGAATGAAAGACCCCACCTGTAGGTTTGGCAAGCTAGCTTAAGTAACGCCATTTTGCAAGG
CATGGAAAATACATAACTGAGAATAGAGAAGTTCAGATCAAGGTTAGGAACAGAGAGACAGCAGAATATG
GGCCAAACAGGATATCTGTGGTAAGCAGTTCCTGCCCCGGCTCAGGGCCAAGAACAGATGGTCCCCAGAT
GCGGTCCCGCCCTCAGCAGTTTCTAGAGAACCATCAGATGTTTCCAGGGTGCCCCAAGGACCTGAAATGA
CCCTGTGCCTTATTTGAACTAACCAATCAGTTCGCTTCTCGCTTCTGTTCGCGCGCTTCTGCTCCCCGAG
CTCAATAAAAGAGCCCACAACCCCTCACTCGGCGCGCCAGTCCTCCGATAGACTGCGTCGCCCGGGTACC
CGTGTATCCAATAAACCCTCTTGCAGTTGCATCCGACTTGTGGTCTCGCTGTTCCTTGGGAGGGTCTCCT
CTGAGTGATTGACTACCCGTCAGCGGGGGTCTTTCATGGGTAACAGTTTCTTGAAGTTGGAGAACAACAT
TCTGAGGGTAGGAGTCGAATATTAAGTAATCCTGACTCAATTAGCCACTGTTTTGAATCCACATACTCCA
ATACTCCTGAAATAGTTCATTATGGACAGCGCAGAAAGAGCTGGGGAGAATTGTGAAATTGTTATCCGCT
CACAATTCCACACAACATACGAGCCGGAAGCATAAAGTGTAAAGCCTGGGGTGCCTAATGAGTGAGCTAA
CTCACATTAATTGCGTTGCGCTCACTGCCCGCTTTCCAGTCGGGAAACCTGTCGTGCCAGCTGCATTAAT
GAATCGGCCAACGCGCGGGGAGAGGCGGTTTGCGTATTGGGCGCTCTTCCGCTTCCTCGCTCACTGACTC
GCTGCGCTCGGTCGTTCGGCTGCGGCGAGCGGTATCAGCTCACTCAAAGGCGGTAATACGGTTATCCACA
GAATCAGGGGATAACGCAGGAAAGAACATGTGAGCAAAAGGCCAGCAAAAGGCCAGGAACCGTAAAAAGG
CCGCGTTGCTGGCGTTTTTCCATAGGCTCCGCCCCCCTGACGAGCATCACAAAAATCGACGCTCAAGTCA
GAGGTGGCGAAACCCGACAGGACTATAAAGATACCAGGCGTTTCCCCCTGGAAGCTCCCTCGTGCGCTCT
CCTGTTCCGACCCTGCCGCTTACCGGATACCTGTCCGCCTTTCTCCCTTCGGGAAGCGTGGCGCTTTCTC
ATAGCTCACGCTGTAGGTATCTCAGTTCGGTGTAGGTCGTTCGCTCCAAGCTGGGCTGTGTGCACGAACC
CCCCGTTCAGCCCGACCGCTGCGCCTTATCCGGTAACTATCGTCTTGAGTCCAACCCGGTAAGACACGAC
TTATCGCCACTGGCAGCAGCCACTGGTAACAGGATTAGCAGAGCGAGGTATGTAGGCGGTGCTACAGAGT
TCTTGAAGTGGTGGCCTAACTACGGCTACACTAGAAGAACAGTATTTGGTATCTGCGCTCTGCTGAAGCC
AGTTACCTTCGGAAAAAGAGTTGGTAGCTCTTGATCCGGCAAACAAACCACCGCTGGTAGCGGTGGTTTT
TTTGTTTGCAAGCAGCAGATTACGCGCAGAAAAAAAGGATCTCAAGAAGATCCTTTGATCTTTTCTACGG
GGTCTGACGCTCAGTGGAACGAAAACTCACGTTAAGGGATTTTGGTCATGAGATTATCAAAAAGGATCTT
CACCTAGATCCTTTTAAATTAAAAATGAAGTTTTAAATCAATCTAAAGTATATATGAGTAAACTTGGTCT
GACAGTTACCAATGCTTAATCAGTGAGGCACCTATCTCAGCGATCTGTCTATTTCGTTCATCCATAGTTG
CCTGACTCCCCGTCGTGTAGATAACTACGATACGGGAGGGCTTACCATCTGGCCCCAGTGCTGCAATGAT
ACCGCGAGACCCACGCTCACCGGCTCCAGATTTATCAGCAATAAACCAGCCAGCCGGAAGGGCCGAGCGC
AGAAGTGGTCCTGCAACTTTATCCGCCTCCATCCAGTCTATTAATTGTTGCCGGGAAGCTAGAGTAAGTA
GTTCGCCAGTTAATAGTTTGCGCAACGTTGTTGCCATTGCTACAGGCATCGTGGTGTCACGCTCGTCGTT
TGGTATGGCTTCATTCAGCTCCGGTTCCCAACGATCAAGGCGAGTTACATGATCCCCCATGTTGTGCAAA
AAAGCGGTTAGCTCCTTCGGTCCTCCGATCGTTGTCAGAAGTAAGTTGGCCGCAGTGTTATCACTCATGG
TTATGGCAGCACTGCATAATTCTCTTACTGTCATGCCATCCGTAAGATGCTTTTCTGTGACTGGTGAGTA
CTCAACCAAGTCATTCTGAGAATAGTGTATGCGGCGACCGAGTTGCTCTTGCCCGGCGTCAATACGGGAT
AATACCGCGCCACATAGCAGAACTTTAAAAGTGCTCATCATTGGAAAACGTTCTTCGGGGCGAAAACTCT
CAAGGATCTTACCGCTGTTGAGATCCAGTTCGATGTAACCCACTCGTGCACCCAACTGATCTTCAGCATC
TTTTACTTTCACCAGCGTTTCTGGGTGAGCAAAAACAGGAAGGCAAAATGCCGCAAAAAAGGGAATAAGG
GCGACACGGAAATGTTGAATACTCATACTCTTCCTTTTTCAATATTATTGAAGCATTTATCAGGGTTATT
GTCTCATGAGCGGATACATATTTGAATGTATTTAGAAAAATAAACAAATAGGGGTTCCGCGCACATTTCC
CCGAAAAGTGCCACCTGACGTCTAAGAAACCATTATTATCATGACATTAACCTATAAAAATAGGCGTATC
ACGAGGCCCTTTCGTCTCGCGCGTTTCGGTGATGACGGTGAAAACCTCTGACACATGCAGCTCCCGGAGA
CGGTCACAGCTTGTCTGTAAGCGGATGCCGGGAGCAGACAAGCCCGTCAGGGCGCGTCAGCGGGTGTTGG
CGGGTGTCGGGGCTGGCTTAACTATGCGGCATCAGAGCAGATTGTACTGAGAGTGCACCATATGCGGTGT
GAAATACCGCACAGATGCGTAAGGAGAAAATACCGCATCAGGCGCCATTCGCCATTCAGGCTGCGCAACT
GTTGGGAAGGGCGATCGGTGCGGGCCTCTTCGCTATTACGCCAGCTGGCGAAAGGGGGATGTGCTGCAAG
GCGATTAAGTTGGGTAACGCCAGGG
Features (pLannotate 1.2.2; 19 found; start..end, strand, type, name):
     32..233     -  CDS            TcR (fragment): tetracycline efflux protein; tet; confers resistance to tetracycline
    234..332     +  CDS            env (fragment): murine leukemia virus gPr80 envelope polyprotein precursor; env; proteolytically cleaved into gp70SU and p15TM subunits
    374..890     +  LTR            5' LTR: 5' long terminal repeat from murine embryonic stem cell virus
    954..1295    +  misc_feature   MESV Ψ: packaging signal of murine embryonic stem cell virus
   1362..1778    +  CDS            gag (truncated): truncated Moloney murine leukemia virus (MMLV) gag gene lacking the start codon
   1837..2397    +  misc_feature   IRES: internal ribosome entry site (IRES) of the encephalomyocarditis virus (EMCV)
   2400..2777    +  CDS            H2bc3: H2B1B_MOUSE - Also known as Hist1h2bb Experimental evidence at protein level: Swiss-Prot protein existence level 1. Core component of nucleosome. Nucleosomes wrap and compact DNA into chromatin, limiting DNA accessibility to the cellular machineries which require DNA as a template. Histones thereby play a central role in transcription regulation, DNA repair, DNA replication and chromosomal stability. DNA accessibility is regulated via a complex set of post-translational modifications of histones, also called histone code, and nucleosome remodeling. From Mus musculus (Mouse).
   3013..3043    +  misc_feature   MCS (fragment): pUC18/19 multiple cloning site
   3163..3677    +  LTR            3' LTR: 3' long terminal repeat from murine embryonic stem cell virus
   3839..3855    -  protein_bind   lac operator: The lac repressor binds to the lac operator to inhibit transcription in E. coli. This inhibition can be relieved by adding lactose or isopropyl-β-D-thiogalactopyranoside (IPTG). lac repressor encoded by lacI
   3863..3893    -  promoter       lac promoter: promoter for the E. coli lac operon
   3908..3929    -  protein_bind   CAP binding site: CAP binding activates transcription in the presence of cAMP. E. coli catabolite activator protein
   3942..4034    -  CDS            lacI (fragment): lac repressor; lacI; The lac repressor binds to the lac operator to inhibit transcription in E. coli. This inhibition can be relieved by adding lactose or isopropyl-β-D-thiogalactopyranoside (IPTG).
   4217..4805    -  rep_origin     ori: high-copy-number ColE1/pMB1/pBR322/pUC origin of replication
   4976..5836    -  CDS            AmpR: β-lactamase; bla; confers resistance to ampicillin, carbenicillin, and related antibiotics
   5837..5941    -  promoter       AmpR promoter: bla
   6036..6071    +  CDS            rop (fragment): Rop protein, which maintains plasmids at low copy number; rop
   6173..6272    +  misc_feature   bom (fragment): basis of mobility region from pBR322
   6278..32      -  CDS            lacZα (fragment) (across the origin): LacZα fragment of β-galactosidase; lacZ fragment
