[The description below was written by a language model from this plasmid's Addgene catalogue record and pLannotate feature annotations shown in this document.]
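Description:
pMIHP-12495 HAT.OLLAS.NWS is an empty-backbone gammaretroviral vector belonging to a "Flow Code" set of epitope-barcoded plasmids. According to the record, the p.MIHP backbone was made from p.MIGII by replacing the GFP reporter with histone-linked epitopes, and part of the design derives from earlier pro-code vectors. The bacterial portion carries a high-copy ColE1/pUC-type origin and an ampicillin resistance gene (β-lactamase with its own promoter). It also contains non-functional remnants of earlier cloning vectors, including fragments of TcR, lacI, lacZα, rop and bom, together with a lac promoter and operator. The depositor recommends recombination-deficient "stable" E. coli strains, which fits the presence of two directly repeated LTRs.

The retroviral cassette is bounded by murine embryonic stem cell virus 5' and 3' LTRs. The 5' LTR is followed by the MESV Ψ packaging signal and a truncated, start-codon-less MMLV gag segment, elements that together support packaging of the genomic RNA when gag, pol and env are supplied in trans. No internal promoter is annotated, so expression presumably comes from the 5' LTR. Downstream, an EMCV IRES precedes a mouse histone H2B (H2bc3) coding sequence. The catalogue lists HAT, OLLAS and NWS tags, but these are not individually annotated; they probably lie in the unannotated stretch after H2B, giving a nuclear, chromatin-bound epitope combination. No insert is present, and a gene of interest would presumably be cloned upstream of the IRES, although the record does not define the cloning site. In that arrangement, transduced cells would co-express the gene and a three-epitope code detectable by antibody staining and flow cytometry, which would allow multiplexed tracking of constructs.
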