Addgene plasmid #241472: pMIHP-12495 HAT.OLLAS.NWS
Purpose: (Empty Backbone) HAT.OLLAS.NWS Flow Code Plasmid
Depositing lab: Adrian Liston. Depositing organization: Babraham Institute.
Backbone
  Vector backbone: p.MIHP — made from p.MIGII with the GFP element being replaced with the histone epitopes
  Vector type: Retroviral
  Tag / fusion protein: HAT; OLLAS; NWS
Growth in bacteria
  Bacterial resistance: Ampicillin, 100 μg/mL
  Growth temperature: 30°C
  Growth strain: NEB Stable
  Copy number: Unknown
Gene/Insert
  Gene/Insert name: None
Resource information
  A portion of this plasmid was derived from a plasmid made by: The plasmids were generated using pro-code vectors received from Dr Brian Brown at Mount Sinai and we have their permission via email for these to be deposited.
Terms and licenses: Academic/Nonprofit Terms; Industry Terms: Not Available to Industry
Depositor comments: Any stbl competent cell strain can be used for growing this plasmid.
How to cite: pMIHP-12495 HAT.OLLAS.NWS was a gift from Adrian Liston (Addgene plasmid # 241472 ; http://n2t.net/addgene:241472 ; RRID:Addgene_241472)
